Addgene plasmid #42174: pcDNA3-GFP-IMP2-2_antisense-control
Depositing lab: Alexandra Kiemer. Publication: IGF2 mRNA binding protein p62/IMP2-2 in hepatocellular carcinoma: antiapoptotic action is independent of IGF2/PI3K signaling. Kessler SM, Pokorny J, Zimmer V, Laggai S, Lammert F, Bohle RM, Kiemer AK. Am J Physiol Gastrointest Liver Physiol. 2013 Feb 15;304(4):G328-36. doi: 10.1152/ajpgi.00005.2012. Epub 2012 Dec 20. PubMed 23257922.
Backbone
  Vector backbone: pcDNA3.1/CT-GFP TOPO
  Backbone manufacturer: invitrogen
  Backbone size w/o insert (bp): 6157
  Total vector size (bp): 7828
  Vector type: Mammalian Expression
  Selectable markers: Neomycin (select with G418)
Growth in bacteria
  Bacterial resistance: Ampicillin, 100 μg/mL
  Growth temperature: 37°C
  Growth strain: Top10
  Copy number: Unknown
Gene/Insert
  Gene/Insert name: Insulin-like growth factor 2 mRNA binding protein 2-2 antisense control
  Species: H. sapiens (human)
  Insert size (bp): 1671
  GenBank ID: NM_001007225.1
  Entrez Gene: IGF2BP2 (a.k.a. IMP-2, IMP2, VICKZ2)
  Promoter: T7
  Tag / fusion protein: GFP (C terminal on insert)
  Cloning method: TOPO Cloning
  Sequencing primers: 5′ TAATACGACTCACTATAGGG; 3′ GGGTAAGCTTTCCGTATGTAGC
Terms and licenses: Academic/Nonprofit Terms; Industry Terms: Not Available to Industry
How to cite: pcDNA3-GFP-IMP2-2_antisense-control was a gift from Alexandra Kiemer (Addgene plasmid # 42174 ; http://n2t.net/addgene:42174 ; RRID:Addgene_42174)
