[The description below was written by a language model from this plasmid's Addgene catalogue record.]
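Description:
pcDNA3-GFP-IMP2-2_antisense-control is a mammalian expression plasmid built on the commercial pcDNA3.1/CT-GFP TOPO backbone (about 6.2 kb), with a total size of roughly 7.8 kb. It is propagated in E. coli under ampicillin selection, and it carries a neomycin resistance marker, so transfected mammalian cells can be selected with G418. The record lists the copy number as unknown and provides no feature table, so the individual backbone elements are not itemised.

The insert is a 1,671 bp human sequence corresponding to the p62/IMP2-2 splice variant of IGF2BP2 (insulin-like growth factor 2 mRNA binding protein 2). It was introduced by TOPO cloning in the antisense orientation. TOPO cloning of a PCR product can yield either orientation, and this reversed clone serves as a negative control that matches a sense construct in size and backbone but should not produce IMP2-2 protein. The backbone is designed to place GFP at the C terminus of an in-frame insert, and the record lists this tag. With the insert reversed, however, an authentic IMP2-2–GFP fusion would not be expected, and the record does not say whether any GFP signal is produced.

The only promoter listed is T7, which also matches the forward sequencing primer site and is generally used for in vitro transcription. The record does not name the promoter that drives expression in mammalian cells.

The associated publication examines p62/IMP2-2 in hepatocellular carcinoma and its antiapoptotic action. The plasmid is therefore suited to use as the control transfection alongside an IMP2-2 overexpression construct in cell-based studies of that kind.
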