>Addgene plasmid #42174 | pcDNA3-GFP-IMP2-2_antisense-control | depositor partial sequence | sequence record 56918 | T7 primer used
CAACCTGACAGCTAGCTTGGTACGAGCTCGGATCCACTAGTCCAGTGTGGTGGAATTGCCCTTCTTGCTG
CGCTGTGAGGCGACTCCCTGAGGGTATTTCTGCTCCTGCTGCTTCACCTGTTGTACAATTTCCCTGATCT
TGCGCTGTGCAGTCTGGCTAGCAAAGAAGTGCCCGATAATTCTGACGATCACTTCCTCATTTTCATCTGG
CGTTTGGTCACGAGGCACGATGACTTCTGCACTGGTTAAGTTCTGCAGTTCGTTCACGGTCTTGCCACCT
TTGCCAATCACCCGGCCAGCTGTGGAAGAGGGCACTCTGATATGCGCTTCCAGCTTCACTTCTTCTTTGG
GGTTAAAGAAGTTTTCCTCTTTCAGTTTCCCAAAGATCCGTCCCTGGGCCTTGAACTGGGCTTCCGGTGG
CCCGGTGATGATGACCATCCTTTCGCTGACGTCTGGGCCTTCCGCAGGGGCAATCTTGATAGAGGCTCCG
GCGAATCTCGCCAGCTGTTTGATGTGTGCCCCCTTCTTCCCGATGATGGCGCCCACAGCCTGGGTTGGGA
TGAAGAGATTCACAATCTCCTGCTCTGGATAAGAGTGATGATGCGGGAACGGGCCAAACTGGTGATGGGG
GTACAGGCTGGAGAAGTATCCGGAGTGGGTGTTAACAGCCAGCATATCATTTTCAAAGGCCTCACGCAGC
TTCTTCATAATCTCTATCTCAGCACTGGCACAGGCCTCAACTGTGCCCTTCACAGTGATGGTTCTTTCCG
GGTTGTATATGCTCAAATCCTCTTCATCCGGGATGTAGGAAATCTTGAAGGAGTAGTTCTCAAACTGATG
CCCGCTTAGCTTCTCCATGGCTATTTTTGCTTCTTCTCTTGTTGCATATGTGACGTTGACAACGGCGGTT
TCTGTGTCTGTGTTGACTTGTTCCACATTCTCCACTGTCCCATATTGAGCCAAAAGTCCATCCAACACCT
CCCACTGCAG
