>Addgene plasmid #42174 | pcDNA3-GFP-IMP2-2_antisense-control | addgene partial sequence | sequence record 65321 | GFPfusionREV 5'-CTCCACTGACAGAAAATTTG-3'
TGGGACACTCCAGTGAAAAGTTCTTCTCCTTTGCTAGCCATTCTAGACTCGAGCGGCCGCCACTGTGCTG
GATATCTGCAGAATTGCCCTTGATGATGAACAAGCTTTACATCGGGAACCTGAGCCCCGCCGTCACCGCC
GACGACCTCCGGCAGCTCTTTGGGGACAGGAAGCTGCCCCTGGCGGGACAGGTCCTGCTGAAGTCCGGCT
ACGCCTTCGTGGACTACCCCGACCAGAACTGGGCCATCCGCGCCATCGAGACCCTCTCGGGTAAAGTGGA
ATTGCATGGGAAAATCATGGAAGTTGATTACTCAGTCTCTAAAAAGCTAAGGAGCAGGAAAATTCAGATT
CGAAACATCCCTCCTCACCTGCAGTGGGAGGTGTTGGATGGACTTTTGGCTCAATATGGGACAGTGGAGA
ATGTGGAACAAGTCAACACAGACACAGAAACCGCCGTTGTCAACGTCACATATGCAACAAGAGAAGAAGC
AAAAATAGCCATGGAGAAGCTAAGCGGGCATCAGTTTGAGAACTACTCCTTCAAGATTTCCTACATCCCG
GATGAAGAGGATTTGAGCATATACAACCCGGAAAGAACCATCACTGTGAAGGGCACAGTTGAGGCCTGTG
CCAGTGCTGAGATAGAGATTATGAAGAAGCTGCGTGAGGCCTTTGAAAATGATATGCTGGCTGTTAACAC
CCACTCCGGATACTTCTCCAGCCTGTACCCCCATCACCAGTTTGGCCCGTTCCCGCATCATCACTCTTAT
CCAGAGCAGGAGATTGTGAATCTCTTCATCCCAACCCAGGCTGTGGGCGCCATCATCGGG
